Addgene plasmid #40625: FUGW-H1-Scrambled control shRNA
Depositing lab: Sally Temple. Depositing organization: Regenerative Research Foundation. Publication: The Niche Factor Syndecan-1 Regulates the Maintenance and Proliferation of Neural Progenitor Cells during Mammalian Cortical Development. Wang Q, Yang L, Alexander C, Temple S. PLoS One. 2012;7(8):e42883. Epub 2012 Aug 24. 10.1371/journal.pone.0042883 PubMed 22936997.
Backbone
  Vector backbone: FUGW-H1
  Backbone size w/o insert (bp): 10130
  Total vector size (bp): 10170
  Vector type: Lentiviral, RNAi
  Selectable markers: Zeocin ; Zeo marker is outside the LTRs and will not be packaged into virus
Growth in bacteria
  Bacterial resistance: Ampicillin, 100 μg/mL
  Growth temperature: 37°C
  Growth strain: Stbl2
  Copy number: High Copy
Gene/Insert
  Gene/Insert name: Scrambled control shRNA
  gRNA/shRNA sequence: TTCTCCGAACGTGTCACGT
  Species: M. musculus (mouse)
Terms and licenses: Academic/Nonprofit Terms; Industry Terms: Not Available to Industry
Depositor comments: This Scrambled control shRNA plasmid was generated by inserting the hairpin oligonucleotides into the FUGW-H1 lentiviral construct.
How to cite: FUGW-H1-Scrambled control shRNA was a gift from Sally Temple (Addgene plasmid # 40625 ; http://n2t.net/addgene:40625 ; RRID:Addgene_40625)
