[The description below was written by a language model from this plasmid's Addgene catalogue record and pLannotate feature annotations shown in this document.]
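Description:
FUGW-H1-Scrambled control shRNA is an HIV-1-based lentiviral RNAi vector of about 10.2 kb, made by inserting hairpin oligonucleotides encoding a scrambled, non-targeting shRNA into the FUGW-H1 backbone. It is propagated in E. coli as a high-copy plasmid through a ColE1/pUC-type origin with ampicillin resistance, and it also carries an f1 origin. A recombination-deficient strain is recorded for growth, as is common for LTR-containing plasmids.

In the full-sequence annotation, a CMV enhancer/promoter sits upstream of a truncated 5' LTR and drives the viral genomic transcript in packaging cells. This is followed by the Ψ packaging signal, a gag fragment, the RRE for Rev-dependent nuclear export and the cPPT/CTS. The payload has two transcription units. A human H1 (Pol III) promoter, oriented opposite to the rest of the provirus, expresses the short hairpin, which is too small to be annotated itself. A human ubiquitin C promoter drives EGFP, followed by a WPRE to boost transcript expression, so transduced cells can be identified by fluorescence. A truncated 3' LTR and bGH polyadenylation signal close the cassette. An SV40/EM7-driven bleomycin/Zeocin resistance gene lies outside the LTRs, so it is not packaged into virus and is not transferred to transduced cells.

The construct serves as the negative control for gene-specific FUGW-H1 knockdown vectors. The associated publication concerns Syndecan-1 in mouse cortical neural progenitor cells. A second, 14.65 kb sequence record filed under this entry annotates a pBluescript-type plasmid carrying Drosophila torso and neighbouring coding fragments. It has no lentiviral elements and does not match the construct described in the catalogue.
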