Features (pLannotate 1.2.2; 31 found; start..end, strand, type, name):
    297..422     +  CDS            ble (fragment): BLE_KLEPN - Experimental evidence at protein level: Swiss-Prot protein existence level 1. Binding protein with a strong affinity to the bleomycin family of antibiotics. Binds to CL990; an antimitotic-antibiotic compound. From Klebsiella pneumoniae.
    417..538     +  polyA_signal   SV40 poly(A) signal: SV40 polyadenylation signal
    611..627     -  protein_bind   lac operator: The lac repressor binds to the lac operator to inhibit transcription in E. coli. This inhibition can be relieved by adding lactose or isopropyl-β-D-thiogalactopyranoside (IPTG). lac repressor encoded by lacI
    635..665     -  promoter       lac promoter: promoter for the E. coli lac operon
    680..701     -  protein_bind   CAP binding site: CAP binding activates transcription in the presence of cAMP. E. coli catabolite activator protein
    714..806     -  CDS            lacI (fragment): lac repressor; lacI; The lac repressor binds to the lac operator to inhibit transcription in E. coli. This inhibition can be relieved by adding lactose or isopropyl-β-D-thiogalactopyranoside (IPTG).
    989..1577    -  rep_origin     ori: high-copy-number ColE1/pMB1/pBR322/pUC origin of replication
   1748..2608    -  CDS            AmpR: β-lactamase; bla; confers resistance to ampicillin, carbenicillin, and related antibiotics
   2609..2713    -  promoter       AmpR promoter: bla
   2772..2824    -  misc_feature   bom (fragment): basis of mobility region from pBR322
   2979..3358    +  enhancer       CMV enhancer: human cytomegalovirus immediate early enhancer
   3359..3558    +  promoter       CMV promoter: human cytomegalovirus (CMV) immediate early promoter
   3576..3756    +  LTR            5' LTR (truncated): truncated 5' long terminal repeat (LTR) from HIV-1
   3803..3928    +  misc_feature   HIV-1 Ψ: packaging signal of human immunodeficiency virus type 1
   3912..4275    +  CDS            HIV-1 gag (fragment): gag protein from human immunodeficiency virus 1; gag
   4421..4654    +  misc_feature   RRE: The Rev response element (RRE) of HIV-1 allows for Rev-dependent mRNA export from the nucleus to the cytoplasm.
   5031..5131    +  CDS            Rev (fragment): human immunodeficiency virus 1 (HIV-1) Rev protein; rev; enhances nuclear export of unspliced and incompletely spliced viral mRNAs
   5181..5298    +  misc_feature   cPPT/CTS: central polypurine tract and central termination sequence of HIV-1
   5442..5656    -  promoter       H1 promoter: human H1 RNA promoter
   5685..6852    +  promoter       UbC promoter: human ubiquitin C promoter
   6865..7584    +  CDS            EGFP: the original enhanced GFP (Yang et al., 1996) mammalian codon-optimized
   7588..7611    +  misc_feature   MCS (fragment): pBluescript multiple cloning site
   7611..8199    +  misc_feature   WPRE: woodchuck hepatitis virus posttranscriptional regulatory element
   8136..8717    +  CDS            nef (fragment): NEF_HV1H2 - Experimental evidence at protein level: Swiss-Prot protein existence level 1. Extracellular Nef protein targets CD4(+) T-lymphocytes for apoptosis by interacting with CXCR4 surface receptors. From Human immunodeficiency virus type 1 group M subtype B (isolate HXB2) (HIV-1).
   8724..8904    +  LTR            5' LTR (truncated): truncated 5' long terminal repeat (LTR) from HIV-1
   8927..9151    +  polyA_signal   bGH poly(A) signal: bovine growth hormone polyadenylation signal
   9155..9176    +  promoter       SV40 promoter (fragment): SV40 enhancer and early promoter
   9197..9625    +  rep_origin     f1 ori (sequence partly withheld): f1 bacteriophage origin of replication; arrow indicates direction of (+) strand synthesis
   9639..9968    +  promoter       SV40 promoter: SV40 enhancer and early promoter
  10016..10063   +  promoter       EM7 promoter: synthetic bacterial promoter&nbsp
  10082..287     +  CDS            BleoR (across the origin): antibiotic-binding protein; Sh ble from Streptoalloteichus hindustanus; confers resistance to bleomycin, phleomycin, and Zeocin™
>Addgene plasmid #40625 | FUGW-H1-Scrambled control shRNA | addgene full sequence | sequence record 492728 | Addgene NGS Result
CCCGGGACTTCGTGGAGGACGACTTCGCCGGTGTGGTCCGGGACGACGTGACCCTGTTCATCAGCGCGGT
CCAGGACCAGGTGGTGCCGGACAACACCCTGGCCTGGGTGTGGGTGCGCGGCCTGGACGAGCTGTACGCC
GAGTGGTCGGAGGTCGTGTCCACGAACTTCCGGGACGCCTCCGGGCCGGCCATGACCGAGATCGGCGAGC
AGCCGTGGGGGCGGGAGTTCGCCCTGCGCGACCCGGCCGGCAACTGCGTGCACTTCGTGGCCGAGGAGCA
GGACTGACACGTGCTACGAGATTTCGATTCCACCGCCGCCTTCTATGAAAGGTTGGGCTTCGGAATCGTT
TTCCGGGACGCCGGCTGGATGATCCTCCAGCGCGGGGATCTCATGCTGGAGTTCTTCGCCCACCCCAACT
TGTTTATTGCAGCTTATAATGGTTACAAATAAAGCAATAGCATCACAAATTTCACAAATAAAGCATTTTT
TTCACTGCATTCTAGTTGTGGTTTGTCCAAACTCATCAATGTATCTTATCATGTCTGTATACCGTCGACC
TCTAGCTAGAGCTTGGCGTAATCATGGTCATAGCTGTTTCCTGTGTGAAATTGTTATCCGCTCACAATTC
CACACAACATACGAGCCGGAAGCATAAAGTGTAAAGCCTGGGGTGCCTAATGAGTGAGCTAACTCACATT
AATTGCGTTGCGCTCACTGCCCGCTTTCCAGTCGGGAAACCTGTCGTGCCAGCTGCATTAATGAATCGGC
CAACGCGCGGGGAGAGGCGGTTTGCGTATTGGGCGCTCTTCCGCTTCCTCGCTCACTGACTCGCTGCGCT
CGGTCGTTCGGCTGCGGCGAGCGGTATCAGCTCACTCAAAGGCGGTAATACGGTTATCCACAGAATCAGG
GGATAACGCAGGAAAGAACATGTGAGCAAAAGGCCAGCAAAAGGCCAGGAACCGTAAAAAGGCCGCGTTG
CTGGCGTTTTTCCATAGGCTCCGCCCCCCTGACGAGCATCACAAAAATCGACGCTCAAGTCAGAGGTGGC
GAAACCCGACAGGACTATAAAGATACCAGGCGTTTCCCCCTGGAAGCTCCCTCGTGCGCTCTCCTGTTCC
GACCCTGCCGCTTACCGGATACCTGTCCGCCTTTCTCCCTTCGGGAAGCGTGGCGCTTTCTCATAGCTCA
CGCTGTAGGTATCTCAGTTCGGTGTAGGTCGTTCGCTCCAAGCTGGGCTGTGTGCACGAACCCCCCGTTC
AGCCCGACCGCTGCGCCTTATCCGGTAACTATCGTCTTGAGTCCAACCCGGTAAGACACGACTTATCGCC
ACTGGCAGCAGCCACTGGTAACAGGATTAGCAGAGCGAGGTATGTAGGCGGTGCTACAGAGTTCTTGAAG
TGGTGGCCTAACTACGGCTACACTAGAAGAACAGTATTTGGTATCTGCGCTCTGCTGAAGCCAGTTACCT
TCGGAAAAAGAGTTGGTAGCTCTTGATCCGGCAAACAAACCACCGCTGGTAGCGGTGGTTTTTTTGTTTG
CAAGCAGCAGATTACGCGCAGAAAAAAAGGATCTCAAGAAGATCCTTTGATCTTTTCTACGGGGTCTGAC
GCTCAGTGGAACGAAAACTCACGTTAAGGGATTTTGGTCATGAGATTATCAAAAAGGATCTTCACCTAGA
TCCTTTTAAATTAAAAATGAAGTTTTAAATCAATCTAAAGTATATATGAGTAAACTTGGTCTGACAGTTA
CCAATGCTTAATCAGTGAGGCACCTATCTCAGCGATCTGTCTATTTCGTTCATCCATAGTTGCCTGACTC
CCCGTCGTGTAGATAACTACGATACGGGAGGGCTTACCATCTGGCCCCAGTGCTGCAATGATACCGCGAG
ACCCACGCTCACCGGCTCCAGATTTATCAGCAATAAACCAGCCAGCCGGAAGGGCCGAGCGCAGAAGTGG
TCCTGCAACTTTATCCGCCTCCATCCAGTCTATTAATTGTTGCCGGGAAGCTAGAGTAAGTAGTTCGCCA
GTTAATAGTTTGCGCAACGTTGTTGCCATTGCTACAGGCATCGTGGTGTCACGCTCGTCGTTTGGTATGG
CTTCATTCAGCTCCGGTTCCCAACGATCAAGGCGAGTTACATGATCCCCCATGTTGTGCAAAAAAGCGGT
TAGCTCCTTCGGTCCTCCGATCGTTGTCAGAAGTAAGTTGGCCGCAGTGTTATCACTCATGGTTATGGCA
GCACTGCATAATTCTCTTACTGTCATGCCATCCGTAAGATGCTTTTCTGTGACTGGTGAGTACTCAACCA
AGTCATTCTGAGAATAGTGTATGCGGCGACCGAGTTGCTCTTGCCCGGCGTCAATACGGGATAATACCGC
GCCACATAGCAGAACTTTAAAAGTGCTCATCATTGGAAAACGTTCTTCGGGGCGAAAACTCTCAAGGATC
TTACCGCTGTTGAGATCCAGTTCGATGTAACCCACTCGTGCACCCAACTGATCTTCAGCATCTTTTACTT
TCACCAGCGTTTCTGGGTGAGCAAAAACAGGAAGGCAAAATGCCGCAAAAAAGGGAATAAGGGCGACACG
GAAATGTTGAATACTCATACTCTTCCTTTTTCAATATTATTGAAGCATTTATCAGGGTTATTGTCTCATG
AGCGGATACATATTTGAATGTATTTAGAAAAATAAACAAATAGGGGTTCCGCGCACATTTCCCCGAAAAG
TGCCACCTGACGTCGACGGATCGGGAGATCTCCCGATCCCCTATGGTGCACTCTCAGTACAATCTGCTCT
GATGCCGCATAGTTAAGCCAGTATCTGCTCCCTGCTTGTGTGTTGGAGGTCGCTGAGTAGTGCGCGAGCA
AAATTTAAGCTACAACAAGGCAAGGCTTGACCGACAATTGCATGAAGAATCTGCTTAGGGTTAGGCGTTT
TGCGCTGCTTCGCGATGTACGGGCCAGATATACGCGTTGACATTGATTATTGACTAGTTATTAATAGTAA
TCAATTACGGGGTCATTAGTTCATAGCCCATATATGGAGTTCCGCGTTACATAACTTACGGTAAATGGCC
CGCCTGGCTGACCGCCCAACGACCCCCGCCCATTGACGTCAATAATGACGTATGTTCCCATAGTAACGCC
AATAGGGACTTTCCATTGACGTCAATGGGTGGAGTATTTACGGTAAACTGCCCACTTGGCAGTACATCAA
GTGTATCATATGCCAAGTACGCCCCCTATTGACGTCAATGACGGTAAATGGCCCGCCTGGCATTATGCCC
AGTACATGACCTTATGGGACTTTCCTACTTGGCAGTACATCTACGTATTAGTCATCGCTATTACCATGGT
GATGCGGTTTTGGCAGTACATCAATGGGCGTGGATAGCGGTTTGACTCACGGGGATTTCCAAGTCTCCAC
CCCATTGACGTCAATGGGAGTTTGTTTTGGCACCAAAATCAACGGGACTTTCCAAAATGTCGTAACAACT
CCGCCCCATTGACGCAAATGGGCGGTAGGCGTGTACGGTGGGAGGTCTATATAAGCAGCGCGTTTTGCCT
GTACTGGGTCTCTCTGGTTAGACCAGATCTGAGCCTGGGAGCTCTCTGGCTAACTAGGGAACCCACTGCT
TAAGCCTCAATAAAGCTTGCCTTGAGTGCTTCAAGTAGTGTGTGCCCGTCTGTTGTGTGACTCTGGTAAC
TAGAGATCCCTCAGACCCTTTTAGTCAGTGTGGAAAATCTCTAGCAGTGGCGCCCGAACAGGGACTTGAA
AGCGAAAGGGAAACCAGAGGAGCTCTCTCGACGCAGGACTCGGCTTGCTGAAGCGCGCACGGCAAGAGGC
GAGGGGCGGCGACTGGTGAGTACGCCAAAAATTTTGACTAGCGGAGGCTAGAAGGAGAGAGATGGGTGCG
AGAGCGTCAGTATTAAGCGGGGGAGAATTAGATCGCGATGGGAAAAAATTCGGTTAAGGCCAGGGGGAAA
GAAAAAATATAAATTAAAACATATAGTATGGGCAAGCAGGGAGCTAGAACGATTCGCAGTTAATCCTGGC
CTGTTAGAAACATCAGAAGGCTGTAGACAAATACTGGGACAGCTACAACCATCCCTTCAGACAGGATCAG
AAGAACTTAGATCATTATATAATACAGTAGCAACCCTCTATTGTGTGCATCAAAGGATAGAGATAAAAGA
CACCAAGGAAGCTTTAGACAAGATAGAGGAAGAGCAAAACAAAAGTAAGACCACCGCACAGCAAGCGGCC
GCTGATCTTCAGACCTGGAGGAGGAGATATGAGGGACAATTGGAGAAGTGAATTATATAAATATAAAGTA
GTAAAAATTGAACCATTAGGAGTAGCACCCACCAAGGCAAAGAGAAGAGTGGTGCAGAGAGAAAAAAGAG
CAGTGGGAATAGGAGCTTTGTTCCTTGGGTTCTTGGGAGCAGCAGGAAGCACTATGGGCGCAGCGTCAAT
GACGCTGACGGTACAGGCCAGACAATTATTGTCTGGTATAGTGCAGCAGCAGAACAATTTGCTGAGGGCT
ATTGAGGCGCAACAGCATCTGTTGCAACTCACAGTCTGGGGCATCAAGCAGCTCCAGGCAAGAATCCTGG
CTGTGGAAAGATACCTAAAGGATCAACAGCTCCTGGGGATTTGGGGTTGCTCTGGAAAACTCATTTGCAC
CACTGCTGTGCCTTGGAATGCTAGTTGGAGTAATAAATCTCTGGAACAGATTTGGAATCACACGACCTGG
ATGGAGTGGGACAGAGAAATTAACAATTACACAAGCTTAATACACTCCTTAATTGAAGAATCGCAAAACC
AGCAAGAAAAGAATGAACAAGAATTATTGGAATTAGATAAATGGGCAAGTTTGTGGAATTGGTTTAACAT
AACAAATTGGCTGTGGTATATAAAATTATTCATAATGATAGTAGGAGGCTTGGTAGGTTTAAGAATAGTT
TTTGCTGTACTTTCTATAGTGAATAGAGTTAGGCAGGGATATTCACCATTATCGTTTCAGACCCACCTCC
CAACCCCGAGGGGACCCGACAGGCCCGAAGGAATAGAAGAAGAAGGTGGAGAGAGAGACAGAGACAGATC
CATTCGATTAGTGAACGGATCGGCACTGCGTGCGCCAATTCTGCAGACAAATGGCAGTATTCATCCACAA
TTTTAAAAGAAAAGGGGGGATTGGGGGGTACAGTGCAGGGGAAAGAATAGTAGACATAATAGCAACAGAC
ATACAAACTAAAGAATTACAAAAACAAATTACAAAAATTCAAAATTTTCGGGTTTATTACAGGGACAGCA
GAGATCCAGTTTGGTTAATTAAGAAAGGATCCGAAAGAATTCGCCCTTAGATCTCTAGACAAAAAATTCT
CCGAACGTGTCACGTTCTCTTGAAACGTGACACGTTCGGAGAAGGGAAAGAGTGGTCTCATACAGAACTT
ATAAGATTCCCAAATCCAAAGACATTTCACGTTTATGGTGATTTCCCAGAACACATAGCGACATGCAAAT
ATTGCAGGGCGCCACTCCCCTGTCCCTCACAGCCATCTTCCTGCCAGGGCGCACGCGCGCTGGGTGTTCC
CGCCTAGTGACACTGGGCCCGCGATTCCTTGGAGCGGGTTGATGACGTCAGCGTTCTTAATTAACCCGTG
TCGGCTCCAGATCTGGCCTCCGCGCCGGGTTTTGGCGCCTCCCGCGGGCGCCCCCCTCCTCACGGCGAGC
GCTGCCACGTCAGACGAAGGGCGCAGCGAGCGTCCTGATCCTTCCGCCCGGACGCTCAGGACAGCGGCCC
GCTGCTCATAAGACTCGGCCTTAGAACCCCAGTATCAGCAGAAGGACATTTTAGGACGGGACTTGGGTGA
CTCTAGGGCACTGGTTTTCTTTCCAGAGAGCGGAACAGGCGAGGAAAAGTAGTCCCTTCTCGGCGATTCT
GCGGAGGGATCTCCGTGGGGCGGTGAACGCCGATGATTATATAAGGACGCGCCGGGTGTGGCACAGCTAG
TTCCGTCGCAGCCGGGATTTGGGTCGCGGTTCTTGTTTGTGGATCGCTGTGATCGTCACTTGGTGAGTAG
CGGGCTGCTGGGCTGGCCGGGGCTTTCGTGGCCGCCGGGCCGCTCGGTGGGACGGAAGCGTGTGGAGAGA
CCGCCAAGGGCTGTAGTCTGGGTCCGCGAGCAAGGTTGCCCTGAACTGGGGGTTGGGGGGAGCGCAGCAA
AATGGCGGCTGTTCCCGAGTCTTGAATGGAAGACGCTTGTGAGGCGGGCTGTGAGGTCGTTGAAACAAGG
TGGGGGGCATGGTGGGCGGCAAGAACCCAAGGTCTTGAGGCCTTCGCTAATGCGGGAAAGCTCTTATTCG
GGTGAGATGGGCTGGGGCACCATCTGGGGACCCTGACGTGAAGTTTGTCACTGACTGGAGAACTCGGTTT
GTCGTCTGTTGCGGGGGCGGCAGTTATGGCGGTGCCGTTGGGCAGTGCACCCGTACCTTTGGGAGCGCGC
GCCCTCGTCGTGTCGTGACGTCACCCGTTCTGTTGGCTTATAATGCAGGGTGGGGCCACCTGCCGGTAGG
TGTGCGGTAGGCTTTTCTCCGTCGCAGGACGCAGGGTTCGGGCCTAGGGTAGGCTCTCCTGAATCGACAG
GCGCCGGACCTCTGGTGAGGGGAGGGATAAGTGAGGCGTCAGTTTCTTTGGTCGGTTTTATGTACCTATC
TTCTTAAGTAGCTGAAGCTCCGGTTTTGAACTATGCGCTCGGGGTTGGCGAGTGTGTTTTGTGAAGTTTT
TTAGGCACCTTTTGAAATGTAATCATTTGGGTCAATATGTAATTTTCAGTGTTAGACTAGTACCGGTCGC
CACCATGGTGAGCAAGGGCGAGGAGCTGTTCACCGGGGTGGTGCCCATCCTGGTCGAGCTGGACGGCGAC
GTAAACGGCCACAAGTTCAGCGTGTCCGGCGAGGGCGAGGGCGATGCCACCTACGGCAAGCTGACCCTGA
AGTTCATCTGCACCACCGGCAAGCTGCCCGTGCCCTGGCCCACCCTCGTGACCACCCTGACCTACGGCGT
GCAGTGCTTCAGCCGCTACCCCGACCACATGAAGCAGCACGACTTCTTCAAGTCCGCCATGCCCGAAGGC
TACGTCCAGGAGCGCACCATCTTCTTCAAGGACGACGGCAACTACAAGACCCGCGCCGAGGTGAAGTTCG
AGGGCGACACCCTGGTGAACCGCATCGAGCTGAAGGGCATCGACTTCAAGGAGGACGGCAACATCCTGGG
GCACAAGCTGGAGTACAACTACAACAGCCACAACGTCTATATCATGGCCGACAAGCAGAAGAACGGCATC
AAGGTGAACTTCAAGATCCGCCACAACATCGAGGACGGCAGCGTGCAGCTCGCCGACCACTACCAGCAGA
ACACCCCCATCGGCGACGGCCCCGTGCTGCTGCCCGACAACCACTACCTGAGCACCCAGTCCGCCCTGAG
CAAAGACCCCAACGAGAAGCGCGATCACATGGTCCTGCTGGAGTTCGTGACCGCCGCCGGGATCACTCTC
GGCATGGACGAGCTGTACAAGTAAAGCAATTCGATATCAAGCTTATCGATAATCAACCTCTGGATTACAA
AATTTGTGAAAGATTGACTGGTATTCTTAACTATGTTGCTCCTTTTACGCTATGTGGATACGCTGCTTTA
ATGCCTTTGTATCATGCTATTGCTTCCCGTATGGCTTTCATTTTCTCCTCCTTGTATAAATCCTGGTTGC
TGTCTCTTTATGAGGAGTTGTGGCCCGTTGTCAGGCAACGTGGCGTGGTGTGCACTGTGTTTGCTGACGC
AACCCCCACTGGTTGGGGCATTGCCACCACCTGTCAGCTCCTTTCCGGGACTTTCGCTTTCCCCCTCCCT
ATTGCCACGGCGGAACTCATCGCCGCCTGCCTTGCCCGCTGCTGGACAGGGGCTCGGCTGTTGGGCACTG
ACAATTCCGTGGTGTTGTCGGGGAAATCATCGTCCTTTCCTTGGCTGCTCGCCTGTGTTGCCACCTGGAT
TCTGCGCGGGACGTCCTTCTGCTACGTCCCTTCGGCCCTCAATCCAGCGGACCTTCCTTCCCGCGGCCTG
CTGCCGGCTCTGCGGCCTCTTCCGCGTCTTCGCCTTCGCCCTCAGACGAGTCGGATCTCCCTTTGGGCCG
CCTCCCCGCATCGATACCGTCGACCTCGAGACCTAGAAAAACATGGAGCAATCACAAGTAGCAATACAGC
AGCTACCAATGCTGATTGTGCCTGGCTAGAAGCACAAGAGGAGGAGGAGGTGGGTTTTCCAGTCACACCT
CAGGTACCTTTAAGACCAATGACTTACAAGGCAGCTGTAGATCTTAGCCACTTTTTAAAAGAAAAGGGGG
GACTGGAAGGGCTAATTCACTCCCAACGAAGACAAGATATCCTTGATCTGTGGATCTACCACACACAAGG
CTACTTCCCTGATTGGCAGAACTACACACCAGGGCCAGGGATCAGATATCCACTGACCTTTGGATGGTGC
TACAAGCTAGTACCAGTTGAGCAAGAGAAGGTAGAAGAAGCCAATGAAGGAGAGAACACCCGCTTGTTAC
ACCCTGTGAGCCTGCATGGGATGGATGACCCGGAGAGAGAAGTATTAGAGTGGAGGTTTGACAGCCGCCT
AGCATTTCATCACATGGCCCGAGAGCTGCATCCGGACTGTACTGGGTCTCTCTGGTTAGACCAGATCTGA
GCCTGGGAGCTCTCTGGCTAACTAGGGAACCCACTGCTTAAGCCTCAATAAAGCTTGCCTTGAGTGCTTC
AAGTAGTGTGTGCCCGTCTGTTGTGTGACTCTGGTAACTAGAGATCCCTCAGACCCTTTTAGTCAGTGTG
GAAAATCTCTAGCAGAAACCCGCTGATCAGCCTCGACTGTGCCTTCTAGTTGCCAGCCATCTGTTGTTTG
CCCCTCCCCCGTGCCTTCCTTGACCCTGGAAGGTGCCACTCCCACTGTCCTTTCCTAATAAAATGAGGAA
ATTGCATCGCATTGTCTGAGTAGGTGTCATTCTATTCTGGGGGGTGGGGTGGGGCAGGACAGCAAGGGGG
AGGATTGGGAAGACAATAGCAGGCATGCTGGGGATGCGGTGGGCTCTATGGCTTCTGAGGCGGAAAGAAC
CAGCTGGGGCTCTAGGGGGTATCCCC
[124 nt withheld, positions 9197-9320]
C
[91 nt withheld, positions 9322-9412]
A
[49 nt withheld, positions 9414-9462]
CCTTTGACGTTGGAGTCCACGTTCTTT
[37 nt withheld, positions 9490-9526]
ACCCTATCTCGGTCTATTCTTTTGATTTATAAGGGATTTTGCCGATTTCGGCCTATTGGTTAAAAAATGA
GCTGATTTAACAAAAATTTAACGCGAATTAATTCTGTGGAATGTGTGTCAGTTAGGGTGTGGAAAGTCCC
CAGGCTCCCCAGCAGGCAGAAGTATGCAAAGCATGCATCTCAATTAGTCAGCAACCAGGTGTGGAAAGTC
CCCAGGCTCCCCAGCAGGCAGAAGTATGCAAAGCATGCATCTCAATTAGTCAGCAACCATAGTCCCGCCC
CTAACTCCGCCCATCCCGCCCCTAACTCCGCCCAGTTCCGCCCATTCTCCGCCCCATGGCTGACTAATTT
TTTTTATTTATGCAGAGGCCGAGGCCGCCTCTGCCTCTGAGCTATTCCAGAAGTAGTGAGGAGGCTTTTT
TGGAGGCCTAGGCTTTTGCAAAAAGCTCCCGGGAGCTTGTATATCCATTTTCGGATCTGATCAGCACGTG
TTGACAATTAATCATCGGCATAGTATATCGGCATAGTATAATACGACAAGGTGAGGAACTAAACCATGGC
CAAGTTGACCAGTGCCGTTCCGGTGCTCACCGCGCGCGACGTCGCCGGAGCGGTCGAGTTCTGGACCGAC
CGGCTCGGGTTCT
