Features (pLannotate 1.2.2; 19 found; start..end, strand, type, name):
      1..589     +  rep_origin     ori: high-copy-number ColE1/pMB1/pBR322/pUC origin of replication
    772..864     +  CDS            lacI (fragment): lac repressor; lacI; The lac repressor binds to the lac operator to inhibit transcription in E. coli. This inhibition can be relieved by adding lactose or isopropyl-β-D-thiogalactopyranoside (IPTG).
    877..898     +  protein_bind   CAP binding site: CAP binding activates transcription in the presence of cAMP. E. coli catabolite activator protein
    913..943     +  promoter       lac promoter: promoter for the E. coli lac operon
    947..969     +  protein_bind   lac operator (fragment): The lac repressor binds to the lac operator to inhibit transcription in E. coli. This inhibition can be relieved by adding lactose or isopropyl-β-D-thiogalactopyranoside (IPTG). lac repressor encoded by lacI
   1012..1030    +  promoter       T3 promoter: promoter for bacteriophage T3 RNA polymerase
   1043..1102    +  misc_feature   MCS (fragment): pBluescript multiple cloning site
   2179..2850    +  CDS            Coq9 (fragment): COQ9_DROME - Experimental evidence at transcript level: Swiss-Prot protein existence level 2. Lipid-binding protein involved in the biosynthesis of coenzyme Q, also named ubiquinone, an essential lipid-soluble electron transporter for aerobic cellular respiration. From Drosophila melanogaster (Fruit fly).
   2910..3212    +  CDS            Coq9 (fragment): COQ9_DROME - Experimental evidence at transcript level: Swiss-Prot protein existence level 2. Lipid-binding protein involved in the biosynthesis of coenzyme Q, also named ubiquinone, an essential lipid-soluble electron transporter for aerobic cellular respiration. From Drosophila melanogaster (Fruit fly).
   5654..8578    -  CDS            tor: TORSO_DROME - Experimental evidence at protein level: Swiss-Prot protein existence level 1. Probable receptor tyrosine kinase which is required for determination of anterior and posterior terminal structures in the embryo (PubMed:2927509, PubMed:8423783). During postembryonic development, involved in the initiation of metamorphosis probably by inducing the production of ecdysone in response to prothoracicotropic hormone Ptth (PubMed:19965758). Binding to Ptth stimulates activation of canonical MAPK signaling leading to ERK phosphorylation (By similarity). From Drosophila melanogaster (Fruit fl
   9030..9182    -  CDS            tor (fragment): TORSO_DROME - Experimental evidence at protein level: Swiss-Prot protein existence level 1. Probable receptor tyrosine kinase which is required for determination of anterior and posterior terminal structures in the embryo (PubMed:2927509, PubMed:8423783). During postembryonic development, involved in the initiation of metamorphosis probably by inducing the production of ecdysone in response to prothoracicotropic hormone Ptth (PubMed:19965758). Binding to Ptth stimulates activation of canonical MAPK signaling leading to ERK phosphorylation (By similarity). From Drosophila melanogaster (Fruit fl
  11100..11228   +  CDS            MOGAT3 (fragment): MOGT3_HUMAN - Also known as DC7, DGAT2L7. Experimental evidence at protein level: Swiss-Prot protein existence level 1. Catalyzes the formation of diacylglycerol from 2- monoacylglycerol and fatty acyl-CoA. Also able to catalyze the terminal step in triacylglycerol synthesis by using diacylglycerol and fatty acyl-CoA as substrates. Has a preference toward palmitoyl-CoA and oleoyl-CoA. May be involved in absorption of dietary fat in the small intestine by catalyzing the resynthesis of triacylglycerol in enterocytes. Also able to use 1-monoalkylglycerol (1-MAkG) as an acyl acceptor for the synth
  11326..12105   +  CDS            MOGAT3 (fragment): MOGT3_HUMAN - Also known as DC7, DGAT2L7. Experimental evidence at protein level: Swiss-Prot protein existence level 1. Catalyzes the formation of diacylglycerol from 2- monoacylglycerol and fatty acyl-CoA. Also able to catalyze the terminal step in triacylglycerol synthesis by using diacylglycerol and fatty acyl-CoA as substrates. Has a preference toward palmitoyl-CoA and oleoyl-CoA. May be involved in absorption of dietary fat in the small intestine by catalyzing the resynthesis of triacylglycerol in enterocytes. Also able to use 1-monoalkylglycerol (1-MAkG) as an acyl acceptor for the synth
  12789..12842   +  misc_feature   MCS (fragment): pBluescript multiple cloning site
  12851..12869   -  promoter       T7 promoter: promoter for bacteriophage T7 RNA polymerase
  12872..13029   +  CDS            lacZα (fragment): LacZα fragment of β-galactosidase; lacZ fragment
  13034..13462   +  rep_origin     f1 ori (sequence partly withheld): f1 bacteriophage origin of replication; arrow indicates direction of (+) strand synthesis
  13515..13619   +  promoter       AmpR promoter: bla
  13620..14480   +  CDS            AmpR: β-lactamase; bla; confers resistance to ampicillin, carbenicillin, and related antibiotics
>Addgene plasmid #40625 | FUGW-H1-Scrambled control shRNA Sequencing Result | analyzer sequence | sequence record 487696
TTGAGATCCTTTTTTTCTGCGCGTAATCTGCTGCTTGCAAACAAAAAAACCACCGCTACCAGCGGTGGTT
TGTTTGCCGGATCAAGAGCTACCAACTCTTTTTCCGAAGGTAACTGGCTTCAGCAGAGCGCAGATACCAA
ATACTGTTCTTCTAGTGTAGCCGTAGTTAGGCCACCACTTCAAGAACTCTGTAGCACCGCCTACATACCT
CGCTCTGCTAATCCTGTTACCAGTGGCTGCTGCCAGTGGCGATAAGTCGTGTCTTACCGGGTTGGACTCA
AGACGATAGTTACCGGATAAGGCGCAGCGGTCGGGCTGAACGGGGGGTTCGTGCACACAGCCCAGCTTGG
AGCGAACGACCTACACCGAACTGAGATACCTACAGCGTGAGCTATGAGAAAGCGCCACGCTTCCCGAAGG
GAGAAAGGCGGACAGGTATCCGGTAAGCGGCAGGGTCGGAACAGGAGAGCGCACGAGGGAGCTTCCAGGG
GGAAACGCCTGGTATCTTTATAGTCCTGTCGGGTTTCGCCACCTCTGACTTGAGCGTCGATTTTTGTGAT
GCTCGTCAGGGGGGCGGAGCCTATGGAAAAACGCCAGCAACGCGGCCTTTTTACGGTTCCTGGCCTTTTG
CTGGCCTTTTGCTCACATGTTCTTTCCTGCGTTATCCCCTGATTCTGTGGATAACCGTATTACCGCCTTT
GAGTGAGCTGATACCGCTCGCCGCAGCCGAACGACCGAGCGCAGCGAGTCAGTGAGCGAGGAAGCGGAAG
AGCGCCCAATACGCAAACCGCCTCTCCCCGCGCGTTGGCCGATTCATTAATGCAGCTGGCACGACAGGTT
TCCCGACTGGAAAGCGGGCAGTGAGCGCAACGCAATTAATGTGAGTTAGCTCACTCATTAGGCACCCCAG
GCTTTACACTTTATGCTTCCGGCTCGTATGTTGTGTGGAATTGTGAGCGGATAACAATTTCACACAGGAA
ACAGCTATGACCATGATTACGCCAAGCTCGAAATTAACCCTCACTAAAGGGAACAAAAGCTGGAGCTCCA
CCGCGGTGGCGGCCGCTCTAGAACTAGTGGATCCCCCGGGCTGCAGGAATTCATGTGCTCAGGCAATTTG
TTCTGGCCTTCGATGATCATGGAAAGTATCTCATCCTTAAAAATCTGATGGGGACATTGCAGCACGGCGG
ACTAATGGGCTACCTCGGAGGGATGTACAAGGACCTTGTTGACAAGGCGCTAGGGCAATCTGGTCCCATG
CCGGAAGTTTATAGCGGAAAGCTCTTCCGCGAGATGTTGCTGCTCTGCGTCTGTGTGCTGCCCCATGACG
TGAAATCCGATCTTCTTCTGCACTCCGATCGCCTGTGTCATGCTCTGAATATCCTACGCTACTTTGCGGC
AAGAGACAAGAATGATGTGACTGGCTTCTGGCAGGCTCTGCCGGAAATTGAAAAGGAATTGCTGGACCCA
CTGGGAACAGCGCTTAACTTTTCGATGGCCCATTACAAGGCGTACAAGGAGCGCGTCGAAAAGGGTCAGA
GTGCTTCGGATGATGAACTAATGCAGCGCCAACTCAACATGCTCGCCGTCAACATAAGCAATAGCGGAAT
GGCTGGCGGCGACGCGGAGAGCAAGCTGCCCGACATTGGACGGCAGGAGAAGCTCGATGTGCTGGCCAGT
TCCATTACCAGCTTGGAAACGCTACAATCCTTATATCTGCGCGCCAGAGAGATCATCGAACAGTCCGCTC
GCCTGCGACGGGTTGCCAATCCATCAGATGCTTAGCTTGTACTTTGTCCACAATGAAAGCGAAATGATAA
CGTAAACTGTGTGTAAACAGAACCGAAAACGAAATCGAAACTTAAACTGATCTATGTGGTCTGTGGGTTC
TTGGCTGGGGCGATAATTAACCGACTAATTGAGCCAGTTGTGGTGTGCTAACTAACTGGCCAGCGATGCG
GGCTTTGCATTGCGATCTGCGCACTGAAATGTAGTTGCACACAAATAGGTACACATAGGTGTGCGTACTT
AACACCTAAGCTGGCAGCGTTTTTCTAATTTTTATAGCCATTTTGAATATGTTTTTGTATTTCAAATATA
TGAATTAGCTAGGCAATAAAACAAAACTCGCTTTTTCAAACCTTAAATGGTGTTACTACAAAGGCTCGCC
TTCTTGCAGATGCGACTAGCTCCCGTCTGGCTCCACTGCAGCCGAGACCATTGACATTTTTAATAGCAAG
GAGTTACGGAAAGGATGAGAAGACAGCCAATCTAGAAGACTTTAGAGCCCGCGAGGAGCAGCGCGAAAGG
GAGCGGGATGCGGCCGATCAAGCTGCCGAAAAGGCATCACAAAAAGAAGCAGGCGGAGGTGGTGGACTGG
GTGCAAAAGGATCAGAGTCTAGAGGCCCAGAAGATGACGCCAAGCAAGCCAAGGTAGATGCCATAAGGGC
AAAGATCCTGGACGCTGCATTGCAGCATGTGCCCCAGCAGGGCTGGACCCGCCAGGCCATCATTCTGGGT
GCCGAGGAAAGTGGCTATCCTAGCGTGGTGCACGGCATGTTTCCCGAGGGTGGCTTCGCGCTGGTCTCCC
ACTTCAACGGCAAGTGCAACGCCCAGCTGGTGGAGAGCCTGCAGCAAAAGACAGATGGTGGCAAGCAGGA
GGTGGAGGATCCTCTAGATTTTCTGGTACAAGCAGTGCGCCAGCGTCTGGAGATGGTTACTCCCTACAAG
ACGCATTGGCCCCAGGCGATGGCCCTATTAGCCCAGCCCCAGCATGCGCCCACAGCTCTGGCCCAGGTGC
TCACCCTGGTGGATGACATCTGCTACTACTCCGGAGATCGATCTGTGGATGTGAGTAACGTATAGTCTCG
TATGTACAATGCCCGACTTAATCAATGAGCTTCCTCTAGTTCGGTTGGTACACGAGACGTGTGGGTCTGG
CGACCATCATGAAGATGACCGAGTTGTACTTCCTGCAGGACAAGTCCCCAGGACATGCGCAGACCTGGGA
GTTCCTCAAGAGCCGCATGGACGAGGCTGTGCAACTCCAAATGATGCTATCCCAAACAGAGGGCATGACG
CACACGTTCCAACGCTCCTTTAACTCGGCGTTCATCACGGTGAGTTTCCAGGCATGAATCGCACAGTGAT
CCACTAATCTTTCATTTCTATTGTAGGCGCGTAATATTCTCGGTCTGGGCTACAATCGTAACTAGCACGG
AAGTGAAACCATGTCGGGATCCGATGCCTTGAGTGCCACACGCAGTCCAAAGATTAATAATTTTAGTGAG
AACGGTTCTGCTAGCCCTTAAAGATCTACACCTATACTTACCTTAGATCCATATGTATATATGTGCATAT
AAGTACATCCTATTCAACACCCAATGACAGTTTTAAGCTTATTTGTATTTTCGGGGAAGTTGATTTTAAA
TATTTTGTTACGACATATTCTCGATTTTTCTTACTTTGCTGATATTCGTAGCCCAATACTGCAAATAAAG
GGGGAAAACGGGAATGTGTCCATAATTTTTAAAGTTTGTTTCCTTATTAGTGTTTCCTATTAACGTTGCC
AATTTTCTGAATAGTTGGCTCTGTCCAAACGCTGACTAATCAAGCGCATGACCTTCGTGCCCTCAAACTT
GCAGTTGAAACGCTTAAGTGATTTTGCATAGATACAGCTCACGGAAATTTAAGGTTTACTTAAGGCTTAG
GTAAATATAATAAAGGTTAAACAAGCTGACGTGCTTTTTTTCGTTTCTTTACTTCGTTTAAGTTGAATCA
TAGCTTTGTTTCGTCATTCATAGAAGATACGATAGGAATAAGTCCACCTGTTTTTCCAGCTCAACCAACG
GATCGGACAACTGCTCCAATAAAAACATCTTGGTTAAGCTGCCATATCCATTGGTTGACTGCGTTGAGTT
GCCTAAAGATTTCCTGTGTACTGCTGTTAAGATCATAATGCTGGGTACTGCCATGGTAGGATTGCGTAGA
TCTCCTCAGTTGGTCATCCAGATTTTTATAGTAATGGACCCGCAATCCGACCATTCGTCATTAATCGATG
TGTGTCTGCGTGGCGGAGGAACTCCAGATGGAGTTCTTCTGGGCGTCAAAGGGTTCATAGAAGGTTCCTT
TGGTTTGGTTGAAGTGGCTTTGCTGTGATATCTTATTGTAAGTTCTTGGAAGTTGGACTTAAAATCCCAG
TACTGTCTGCTGGTTCCTTGAAATTCGATTTTTTTGGGGTATTTTGTACTGCTTGGGTTAAATTCGTTTT
TGATGTTGGAATGCATTTTTCACTTTTACTTCTTTTAGGCGGTGGGTGTTTACCCATCATAGGCAAGGAC
TTTGGACTGAAATTCAAGATGTTTTTCAAGTGGCTCGGTCCATAAGGGGAAACTCCTTTGTTGGCTATGT
GCGCTAATGATATCAAAACTGGACTCTTTGGTTCCGTCACTTCGGAGTAGAGATCAGATATACTTCTCAC
CATAAAGGGAACTGTTTTCTTCTTGTACTTTCCGTATAAATTATTGATTTCCAGCTCGCTAAGGGCGCTC
AGGAGCTTTGGAATGGACACAACATCGCTGTCTCCAAAGAGATCTCTTAACAATCGTACCAGTTCGTCTT
GCTCTCCCAATAGGAGCAATACATCTCCAAAGTCCTCGCCGTTGCCACACCACTTGTACTTGCGATTCAG
CGCTCTCAGCCGAAGGATGTAGTCCTGCATCATGTGGAGTAGCTTTCCCAGAGTTTCGGGAGCCATGGGA
TCGGAGAGGTAACCATTGCTATCGAAATGTGCGCTGGCGGAGAACAAATCCTGATCGGGAAACCCACTTA
GTGGCACCTTGTATCTCCTTCGTTTTCTGGATATCATCATCACTTTTCTATAGTTGGCATACAACAGGCG
AAGCAAAATATAATGAGCTGCCTCTGGAGATCGACATAATCTTTTTGCCAAGGCAAATATGACCCGTCGA
TTGAGGTCCAGCCAGCGCGGTGGCAAGGTGTCGCAGGGATCGGGGGTTGGCTCCCGATCCGGACCTCTTA
TGAAAGGATTCTCGGCGAGGGGCCGACTGCCCAGTGGACAGCAGCTGGAGATGGTGCGCACCGGGCAGTG
TGGACAGCTGTAGGGAATCGGTGGACATGGTGTCCGGCGGAGGCGACAGCAGTGGATGCACATCGATCGA
GGTGGCCAGAAGTAGAATTGAAACACTGTAAACAAGCCAGCTTGGACCGACTTTCAATTTGGAATTTTCA
AAAATGATGCTGATTGGGGTCCAAATAAACGACCTTCTTTCGAAACCTAAGCCGCAAGGAGGCACAAACA
TTTTGAAATGGTCGGTTTCTATGAGACATAAAGGGCACTGCTAGAAGTTTACTCTATAAATATCTTGGTT
TTTCTTATAAAAAAGAAATTAAATTTTTCTTAGGCTAGCTTTAATGTTTATTGCTATGCAAGGTTATCTG
GCGCATAGCATTGTCTGAATTGGAACTCGAATTTAGAATGTATTGCACTCGTTCATTATAATCTTGAAGC
AATGACTATTAATTCAAAGGTTCTAGGTATAGCTCTTCCTCGCATGGCACTTGCTCCACTTTACTAAATT
GTAAAAGGTAAAAAAGTAACGTATACAATTGTCTTTTTAAAGATTACTTACCTGTTTAGACCGTCACATG
ACTTTAATTTTGACTCGGTTGCAGCTTGCAGTTGTTTCAGCCTTTCTGGAACATCGTTAGTGGCCAAAAT
CATGCCACCAAGTCTGTGTTTAAGGGCGGAAAATGTTGGCCTGTGTGATGGCACGGAGCTCCAGCAGCTT
TCCATCAGGGAAAACCTGAGTTAAGCAAATGTGATCAACAATTATGTACTTCGCTAAGCACTGATACCCA
CATTTCTTGCGTACATCCCTCCGGTCGCTTCATCCGATGACCTTGTCGCAGTAGCTGCAAGAGATCACTG
GGAGACACCGACGGATATGGCATTCCACCGAGAGTGGTGATCTCATAGAGCAGCACACCAAAGGACCAAC
TAAGAGGGTAAGATATCAGCCACAAAATCGCTTCGGACTTAACAAAAATATATACTTACACATCGCTCTG
ACTGGTGTACACCTGGTGGGTGAGGGACTCCAGCGCGAGCCACTTGATGGGCAGCTTGCCACTTCCTCCG
GACTTTCGGTACACGTTCTCATGATACACATCTCGACTCAGCCTTAAAAAAAAAAAACACAATATAACTA
ATCATTGAACTTTCAGAGATACCCACCCAAAATCTGCTATCTTGATGCTGCGATCTACGGAGATTAGAAC
ATTCCGGGCAGCCAGATCCCTATGCACTACTTTGTTTTGGGCCAGAAATTCCTAAAATGGCAAATGATAC
ATGCTACACTTTTTAATTACATTTAGGGATAGAGTAGATGTAGGCTACCATTCCCACCGCCACCTGTTGG
GCGATGTCTAGCAAATCTGCATATTTCAGTGGTATTCGGGGCTTGGTATCCGATGAGTCGAGGCAATCAA
AGTATTCCTTGTTCTCAAAGATTCGCTTCTTGTTGTCCGATTTGAAATCCTGCTTCGAGTCTTTCTTGGG
CTGCGGCTTCAGCTTCCGTTTTGGCTGATCCTTTGGAGCTTCAGCGGTTTTGGGAATGTAACTCCCACCG
ATGTTTTCAATGTCCTCCAGGCCAAAGCCCTTGTTGTCGGCTGCATTGGTTATTCGAGTGAGGGTGTAGG
TCTCACATCGACTTGAGTGTGTCTGATCCGATTCACTCTCCTCTTCCACAGTGGACAGCATCGAGTTGTT
GATATCCTCTATGCGATCATGGATGGAATTTCTAGGGAGTCGGTTAAACCGTCGGTTGTCCACGTTCTGT
TCAAGGTTCTTCTTAAGTCCAATTGCATTTTGCTCCTGCCTGAACTTCCACTCCTCACTAAGTAATACAT
TTTTTACTATACATCACTTGTTTTCCAATATGTATAAAAATAACTTACCGTAAAAAGTTCTGCAGGCTTC
CAAGGCTGCAGTATTCAATTAGCAACATCATCTGGTTGCTAAAGCGAGTGGAGTATCCCACGATACCCAC
AATATTTGGATGCTTGCCCACGGCCTTGAGCATCTGAATTTCGCACTTGAACGCATATACGTCCTCGTCG
TTTGGTTCATCTGTGAGAACAAAAATTCCATGAATTATTCAAGGACTTCAATACCAAATGGTACAACCTT
TCAGCAACTTGACGGCCACTTGGCGTTTCTTGTAAACTCCACGTCGCACCAAGCCAAAGGCTCCTTCGCC
GAGGACATCCTGAAGGAGCACCGAGTGTGGCTCCACCTCCAGCTCGTCCATTACTTCCAGACTCTCGTTG
GCCGAGAGGGTGACCAGCAGGCCACTGCTGTCCATCAGGGAGAGATGAAATTCACTGGCCTTCGCGTCCT
TAGCGTCCATTTGCAGCGCCTGAACCTCCGAACGATTTCGTCTGCAGAACGTCAGGGAGCACAGCATCAA
AATGCAGCATATTGGCACGACAATAAAGAGTACCAACTTGACCATGTTGCCCTCTGTTCAATGGATGGAA
ATGGATGTCTAAATATTTAATTTCCTTCAGCGTACGTACCGCTCAGCAACACACCTCGAGGAACCTTGTC
CAACGTCAAACCGGATACGTTTTTTCCGCCTGCCGACTGGGCCACCAAATGTACTTCGAAATGGGAACCC
AGTACCGTGATCTTGGGTACATAGAAGTGGCTCCTGTTTTGGTCAAGTGTATAGTTTAACTCCGTACCTC
CTTTGAATAGATCAAAGATGTGAAGTGTATAGTTATCCGGCAGGTATCTGGGACGCGCCCAGGTGATGTT
CAGGGCCAAAATATTTGGCAGATACTGCTTCTGGGTCACAGTAAGATTCTCTGGCTTATGGGGTGCTATG
AAAGGGTGGAACAATATTATTATTATTAATATTATTATTATATAGGACTTTCGAGGAACCTACGGCAGAG
TGTGTAGTTATAGGGATACCAATCCAAGCAGCTTGGAACAGCGATTGGCAGCCACTGCAGATCGCTCTCC
AGTCGATTCATTATGTTCACCGTTCTTACGCCAACGTGATACTGTTTGTCAAACTCCAAGTTGTCCACCG
TGTGCCTGTACAGCTTTTTGCGCTGCAGTAAAAATTAGCTATGCTCTAGCATTGCAGGGGCGTCATGGCA
TACTCACATCCCGGAACTGCACCTCCAGTGGCTCGTCCATATTCACGCTGTTGGTTGAATACGACACCAT
GTCGAAATAGCAGTTGCTCTCTGGAATATGAAAGTAGGGTTCGTAGATCGTTGATTGATTAAACTGATGG
AGCTACTTACCCGCCGATGGCTTCCACTCGATTTCGGCAGCAATGTGATGCAGGTCGTCTGGTTGGGGGA
CAAACCGCAGCAGATTCACCGCTCCCATTTTGCTGGGCTGATAGCCTCGGATGAGGGTGGCGAAGGTCTG
GTCCTTTGCTATCAAGGAGTAGCTGCCATCTCCGTGCATCGCCAGGGCGGTGATGTTGTGGGTAGAGTTG
GACTCCAATCCCGGCAGGATGAGAAAGTTGTCATCAGACTGCAAGCGAATAAGTCAATGAAAAAGAGCGA
TCCACTTGTAAAACGAAACATTAGGTCTTGTTGACTACATAGTACATCTTTCTCTAGAAATTCATCAAAT
AAAATGATATTTTAAAGTAAATAGTAATGAGTTTACATCTAATATCTGACCAGGTAAAGCGTGGTTTCTT
TGTTGTCGTCCTTGACAGCATCCACCCGGATTATGTAGGTGGCATTTGGAGCCGGCTCGGTTCCCCTGCT
GTGCTGCACCCAATCTATTTGGAAAACGATTTCCGACTCCGTGCGGCAGATCATGTTCATCTGGTAGTTT
TCCTGCACTTTGCGGAGAGCCCCGGGAAATGTTCCATTAATCCTGCAGTCCTTTAAACAGCTTCGGAAAT
CCTGTCGAGAAAAGAAGCATCCACTTTTGGTTATGGAGTGTTCCAACATTCTAAGTGGGGTAAACATACC
ATCTGGCCCTTTTCCAGACAATTCTGGGTGCAAGCGGTGACGTTGAGAAGCGTCTTATCGTGAGAGATTT
TGTCCATTAGCAACATTTCACCTTGATTGCTTCCCACGAAAAACCAGAAGATAAATGCGTACTTCGCATA
GAAAATAAGCATTTTCCTTGTTCTGCTTTTGAAACCCTTCTTTAGTTCTTCGTTGTGTGTCGGTGTGTGT
GTGTTGGAATGAAATGTGTATTTGTTTAAAACCGACTTAAAGTTTATTGCACTTTTGCCACCACGCACTT
TGATACAACACTCAATAACACACACAGCAAATTCGAATACTTAGTTTCTAGATTCCAACTTTCGAGATCA
ATACCGCCGTCCTTCTCTGATTATCTTGCTGAACTGAGAAAGAACTGAGAAACTGAGGCCAAAAATGCGA
TGGTAAAAAAGCGACGAAGAAGGAGGAATGATGAGAAGCGGCGGACTCGTTGAATATATTTTGCGCTATT
TTGTTTTGATTTGTTTTTCACCTCTTCACTGCATCGTATTGTACTTGATCGTATGGATGGGATTGGACTA
GGGGTCATTTGAAATGCAAAAATTTGGATCGCTACTCCGTCATAGTAGCGCCAGGGCTTGGGATAAGCAT
AGAACATTGACTTCAGATAACTCTTCGCAATTTTCATTTGTGATACCACCAACAACGTTTGTATTTCAAT
CTTCTATGATCTGTTGCGCCAAAAGAGCTTGTATTGCAGCAAACCGATAAATCAGAATGCAGTGCTGGTC
GCTTCCATCCCTAGAAACCATGTTGGGCGCCGATATTCGAAATTAAGCAAAAAACAACTATGCTAATTTC
GCCCACATTGTAGCTTTTGCGTGATCACACTTTCCCTGATTCCATTTCAATTGGAACAGAGCTGACAATA
CAGGTATTTCCTTATAGCGACTTGCAAATGCACATGACCTCAGTTGCCTCTGATTCAGGTTATTCGTATA
GAACGCTCGATTACATTGGTGACTCAATTGTTGCATCGCATTCGAGTACTCGAAACACTCACATGGGAAA
CTCGAGCATTGCTCTCTGACTTTTCAGTGCCACTCGCAAGTTTAGTTAAATATAGTACGCTCGCGTCGTC
GGTTCTGCTGCTCAAACGCGATAACGATCCATTACGTGTGTAAACATTAATAATAAATTTCTATGGGAGC
GTCTAGTTTATTAAAGCTCTACAAGTTTAAAATAATTAGCCTGTGATACTAGGCCAAAGCGGATCGGATC
AAAAGCAATACGAGTAACTCCCAGTTAGTTTTATCACCATTCAATTAAAGTGAGGAGGTTGTCGTGCAAC
AACAGTTTCGTTCTCTTTCTAAAGGCATTCAAACCAGTTGCAATTGAAATTTCAAAACAATAATTATATA
TATGTGATCACAAGTATCGGACAAACGTTAAAGCCGGCTGTTGTTGGCAATGATAAGATCATATCATATA
ATATCATATCGGCATTCTAGCCAGACGTCCATATAGAGCAAGTCATTATCTTGATTGCTCGAATTTTTAA
ACACCCCAAGCGAATAGCCATTAAATCGAAGGTATTTTTTTAACAACTCTAACCAATAGCCACGCACTCG
CGCCACCGACGGATACTGATAAGGATAAGAAATGGTAACTAAACATTGAACATTTCTATTTTTCAGTCGC
CGGAGGACCGTGCTACCAAGCAGTTCAACTTTCCGAGTTCGAGAGCTCTGACATCATGAAAATCGAGTGG
GCTCCCAAAGGAGTTCCCATGGAACGGCGTCGCCAGACGTTTGCCATGGCCTTCCTAATCCTATCCTTTA
TGATACTCTCCTTTGGATCCTATTTCTTCGTTGCTGCCGTGCTGGTAAATACATCAGTGCTTCAATATTT
TCAAAAGTAAAGCATTCCCTTCCAGTTCTATGGAAGCCTTTTGTGGCGCACCATTATGGTCATCTATTTG
GTCTACGTCTACGCGAATCACAAGAGAACCCACTCCATTATGGATGGCAATGGGTAGGCGTCATGAAATC
CCTATAAGAACACTTAAAGCTAAAATAATCCATTTTAGCTGGAAAATTAACCGCAACAATTGGCTGTTTC
GGCATTATCGGGACTACTTTCCCGTACAGCTGGTCAAGACCGCAGAGCTGCCGCCGAATAAGAACTACAT
TTTGGCCAGTTTTCCGCACGGAATTTTGGGGTAAGCTTGTTGACTGATAGTCAATCTTATCGATGGTTGC
TTAGGTGACGAAACATTTGTATACCTTCTTACGCACATATTGTAACCCTGATAGGACTGGCATTTCCATT
AATATGGGTCTAGACATCTCCAAGTGGCTGCAACTGTTCCCACAGGTGAGGCCCAAGGTGGCCACTTTGG
ATCAAAACTTCCTGACGCCCATCGTGCGTGGTCTCCTGAGATCTTGGGGCCTGGTGTCGGTTTCCAAGGA
GGCCTTAGTATATCTGCTAACCAAATCAAACGATCCCAAGCACAAGGACAATCGTGATGGGTTCACCTCC
AACGCGGTGGCTATTCTGGTGGGTGGTGCCCAGGAGGCACTAGACTCGCACCCTGGCAAATATATATTGA
CACTGAAGAACCGCAAGGGATTCGTTAAAATGGCCATTAGAACAGGGTAGGTTGAAATCGGATACAACTA
AAAGTTAGTTTTAATTGTATCCGGTCTTCATTTTAGGTCTTCGATTGTTCCCACGTTTTCCTTTGGCGAG
GTGGACATTCTGGATCAGGTGGCCAATCCACCGAACTCTCGGGTTCGTCGCTTTCAAGACTTTGTAAAGA
GGATAACGGGGATATCTCCGCTGATTCCCGTTGGCCGGGGCATCTTCAACTACTCCTTTGGCTTTCTGCC
CAACCGTCGACGCATTGTCCAAGTTGGTGAGTCCTCAGCTCATTTAAATGTCGCATAGTTGTAAGATTCA
AATAAACTTAAAAAAATTTCAGTTGGCGCTCCCATCGACGTGGTTCAGAGCGATCAACCAGACGCAGCCT
ATGTGGATAAGATACACAAACAGGTTATTGACGACCTGGAGAAGATGTTCGCCAAGTACAAGGATCAGTA
CATACCGAACTCCAAGCAGGACAAGCTGATTATACACTAGTCTAGAAGTTATTGTCTAAACAATGTGATC
AAATGAGTGCTTTATAAGCATTTAATATAAATATTACGAATTTTATCAGGCAAATAAAATTGCCATACAC
GCTTTTTAAAACGACGGGTAGTGATCGAAACTTTGAATAAGCAGCTATCGCTATTGATAGCAATTATTTA
TCGATAAGACGGCAAACAGTGTTGATCAACGATCAGTAGAAGTTGGCGTTCAATTTAAAATGAATAACTA
TGATTTATTAATTGATATATAGGGAAAAAACATAACAATGAGCGCAGAATATACCAAATGTAGTAATAAC
AGCATTATCATTTATTTCTAATAATCCCTGTTCAACCAGCTTTATTGATTTTTAAACTACAGCCTTCAAT
TAAGAAGCAATTATTTCATCATACAAGCATACAACTTAATCCGTTGTATGTTTTTGTAATTTCGTTGTAT
GTAGTATAAAAGTAATACAGCTTATCACTTAACTGACTTATAAGTCTTAAGAAATACGACCCACAGCATA
AAATGCTTATTGAATCATAGTGCTCTTGAAAGTGGGTAATCTCCTAGGAATCGCCGCATACCTTTGCACC
CAGACGGCGATTGCATGCCGAGTTTATAATCTTCATCACTCCAATCGCGAATTCGATATCAAGCTTATCG
ATACCGTCGACCTCGAGGGGGGGCCCGGTACCCAATTCGCCCTATAGTGAGTCGTATTACAATTCACTGG
CCGTCGTTTTACAACGTCGTGACTGGGAAAACCCTGGCGTTACCCAACTTAATCGCCTTGCAGCACATCC
CCCTTTCGCCAGCTGGCGTAATAGCGAAGAGGCCCGCACCGATCGCCCTTCCCAACAGTTGCGCAGCCTG
AATGGCGAATGGG
[124 nt withheld, positions 13034-13157]
C
[91 nt withheld, positions 13159-13249]
A
[49 nt withheld, positions 13251-13299]
CCTTTGACGTTGGAGTCCACGTTCTTT
[37 nt withheld, positions 13327-13363]
ACCCTATCTCGGTCTATTCTTTTGATTTATAAGGGATTTTGCCGATTTCGGCCTATTGGTTAAAAAATGA
GCTGATTTAACAAAAATTTAACGCGAATTTTAACAAAATATTAACGCTTACAATTTAGGTGGCACTTTTC
GGGGAAATGTGCGCGGAACCCCTATTTGTTTATTTTTCTAAATACATTCAAATATGTATCCGCTCATGAG
ACAATAACCCTGATAAATGCTTCAATAATATTGAAAAAGGAAGAGTATGAGTATTCAACATTTCCGTGTC
GCCCTTATTCCCTTTTTTGCGGCATTTTGCCTTCCTGTTTTTGCTCACCCAGAAACGCTGGTGAAAGTAA
AAGATGCTGAAGATCAGTTGGGTGCACGAGTGGGTTACATCGAACTGGATCTCAACAGCGGTAAGATCCT
TGAGAGTTTTCGCCCCGAAGAACGTTTTCCAATGATGAGCACTTTTAAAGTTCTGCTATGTGGCGCGGTA
TTATCCCGTATTGACGCCGGGCAAGAGCAACTCGGTCGCCGCATACACTATTCTCAGAATGACTTGGTTG
AGTACTCACCAGTCACAGAAAAGCATCTTACGGATGGCATGACAGTAAGAGAATTATGCAGTGCTGCCAT
AACCATGAGTGATAACACTGCGGCCAACTTACTTCTGACAACGATCGGAGGACCGAAGGAGCTAACCGCT
TTTTTGCACAACATGGGGGATCATGTAACTCGCCTTGATCGTTGGGAACCGGAGCTGAATGAAGCCATAC
CAAACGACGAGCGTGACACCACGATGCCTGTAGCAATGGCAACAACGTTGCGCAAACTATTAACTGGCGA
ACTACTTACTCTAGCTTCCCGGCAACAATTAATAGACTGGATGGAGGCGGATAAAGTTGCAGGACCACTT
CTGCGCTCGGCCCTTCCGGCTGGCTGGTTTATTGCTGATAAATCTGGAGCCGGTGAGCGTGGGTCTCGCG
GTATCATTGCAGCACTGGGGCCAGATGGTAAGCCCTCCCGTATCGTAGTTATCTACACGACGGGGAGTCA
GGCAACTATGGATGAACGAAATAGACAGATCGCTGAGATAGGTGCCTCACTGATTAAGCATTGGTAACTG
TCAGACCAAGTTTACTCATATATACTTTAGATTGATTTAAAACTTCATTTTTAATTTAAAAGGATCTAGG
TGAAGATCCTTTTTGATAATCTCATGACCAAAATCCCTTAACGTGAGTTTTCGTTCCACTGAGCGTCAGA
CCCCGTAGAAAAGATCAAAGGATCTTC
