>Addgene plasmid #40625 | FUGW-H1-Scrambled control shRNA | depositor partial sequence | sequence record 52834 | Scrambled control shRNA sequence
TTCTCCGAACGTGTCACGT
