>Addgene plasmid #40625 | FUGW-H1-Scrambled control shRNA | addgene partial sequence | sequence record 54205 | H1 5'-tcgctatgtgttctgggaaa-3'
TTTGGATTTGGGAATCTTATAAGTTCTGTATGAGACCACTCTTTCCCTTCTCCGAACGTGTCACGTTTCA
AGAGAACGTGACACGTTCGGAGAATTTTTTGTCTAGAGATCTAAGGGCGAATTCTTTCGGATCCTTTCTT
AATTAACCAAACTGGATCTCTGCTGTCCCTGTAATAAACCCGAAAATTTTGAATTTTTGTAATTTGTTTT
TGTAATTCTTTAGTTTGTATGTCTGTTGCTATTATGTCTACTATTCTTTCCCCTGCACTGTACCCCCCAA
TCCCCCCTTTTCTTTTAAAATTGTGGATGAATACTGCCATTTGTCTGCAGAATTGGCGCACGCAGTGCCG
ATCCGTTCACTAATCGAATGGATCTGTCTCTGTCTCTCTCTCCACCTTCTTCTTCTATTCCTTCGGGCCT
GTCGGGTCCCCTCGGGGTTGGGAGGTGGGTCTGAAACGATAATGGTGAATATCCCTGCCTAACTCTATTC
ACTATAGAAAGTACAGCAAAAACTATTCTTAAACCTACCAAGCCTCCTACTATCATTATGAATAATTTTA
TATACCACAGCCAATTTGTTATGTTAAACCAATTCCACAAACTTGCCCATTTATCTAATTCCAATAATTC
TTGTTCATTCTTTTCTTGCTGGTTTTGCGATTCTTCAATTAAGGAGTGTATTAAGCTTGTGTAATTGTTA
ATTTCTCTGTCCCACTCCATCCAGGTCGTGTGATTCCAAATCTGTTCCAGAGATTTATTACTCCAACTAG
CATTCCAAGGCACAGCAGTGGTGCAAATGAGTTTTCCAGAGCAACCCCAAATCCCCAGGAGCTGTTGATC
CTTTAGGTATCTTTCCACAGCCAGGA
